>Addgene plasmid #199316 | pNMSB96 | addgene full sequence | sequence record 404765 | Addgene NGS Result
TGCGTTATCCCCTGATTCTGTGGATAACCGTATTACCGCCTTTGAGTGAGCTGATACCAGCGGATAACAA
TTTCACAGGGCCCTGTCGGATTATGGGCTCTTCTTTTATCCTCTACTTTCTTTCTAGAAAATGCAAATGT
TGAGTCAGAAATTGCTGAATGGAGTACAACTGCAATGGGTTTAGCTTATGTTTCTGGAACAATTACTGGT
GGAATTGTGATTGAAAAGTAAGGTTATATTTCATTTCAATAAATGTTACCACAGTATAACAAAAACAAGT
TACATTGTTCAGAGTATGTCTGAATGTATTATTATTATTGTATTTGTGCATCAGTACTGTAGTTGTACTG
AAGAAGGGTTTAAAATAATCTCAACGTTTTTAAGACGAGTTAGTGAGAATACGGTCGCAGTTAGGATGTT
TGGACATAGTTTTATTAGATAATCGTGAACTAACTCACTATAAAAACCCGCTAACTCATTGAATAAGATA
GTTTTAAACGTTCAAAATTTGAAGACAAAATTGTATGAATAAGTTTACAGAGTTGGTCGACGCAAGCTTC
TCCTTCTCTTCACATTTCTCAATAATTTAGCTCTAATTGCATTCGTATTCTTCGCAAAAATACGTATTCT
GATTGACCCGATGAAATACGGATGCCTAGTTGCATTGATCATCTACGGTTATACTTATGGGTGAGGTTTT
TCAAATATATTTTGATTTAATCGAATAATGAAATTTCAGAACTGGAGTTGGTCCAATTTCGTGGTTTATA
TCCTCTGAACTGGTACCTCAAAAACATCGTAGTATTGCTCAATCTGTGGCATATTCAATGAATACTGTAA
TGGTGGTTATCAGTACATTTACAGTATTACCTCTATATTCCGTTATTGGTAGTTATGCTTTCCTTATTCT
ATATTCAATTCCTTCATTTATAAGTATGCTTATATTATTTCGCTACTTACCGGAAACCAAAGGACGAGAG
ATTCATGATATTGTGAATGAACTTAAAAAAAAATGAAAACCTTTGAAAACGTTCATACGGCCGAAATTTT
ACTTGATCGAGCCAATTGAACTTTTGTTAAGACTTACAGAAAAGTGAGAGATTTTGTTACAAAAAAGTGA
GAAAAAAGCGAAAATGAACAGGAAAAAGAAGAAAAATACACCCGAAGTATCATATAAAAATTAAAAAGAT
TGTTTGACCTGGCGGAACTTTTTTGCAAAAACTCTGAATATCCATGGCACATGCTTCGTGCAAAACAGGA
TCCAAATGAATATCAACAAGAGATTCTTGAAGACGACGAGCCACTTGCTCAGAGCATTGCTTATCTCGAA
TGAGACCCTTGTTAAAATCATTTTTCAAACATTATATGACATTGTCGAAATGTCCTCCTGATTCCATGAT
GGTAGCAAACTCACTTCGTCTTTGAGCCAATTTATCCAAGTCCTTGTAAAAAGTATTCGAAAATTGTTAA
CGGATAAAATGTTTATTATAATATCAAAAACAATTTGTCAGTTGACCACTTTTTGATATATTTGACAGAA
ACCGGGATGAATTGGCTCAAAGTTAGGGCGCCCTTCTATTACAGGGTTTCTGATAACAAACCGGTTATTA
ACTCCCAACAAGGGATGATTTCAATTCATCATGCTCAAATTGACCCAAATTAAGTTACATGACAAATTCA
TCGCCCTTTTCAACTCTTCTTGGCTCATCATCTGTTATTCTGTTCCTATTCTGTCTGCACCCTATACCCC
TTTGCATACTCTCTCGTCATTCCTTTCTTGGATAGTGTCTTCTTCTCCCCAGCTCTGCTACTTCTATGAC
TTGCGCCCGCTGCTTTTCCGCTCGTTCCTCTCCTCTCTGACGTCTTCTTCTGCTTCTTTTCTCCTTCCTT
TTTCCCTTCTCAATCTTCCTCTTTTTCCCATTTCTGTCAATCATTCGAAGAAGAAGAAGAAGAAGACCCT
CATTCATTTCATTTTTTTTTCTGTCGGTGTGTGCTGCTCGGTTAAGAGTGAGCTCTCTATTCCACGTCTT
CTTCTTTTTCTTCTTCGATTCGAATCAATCACTCCACCAAAACGCATTCGTTTTTGGGATTCACCCCGCG
GTTCGCAATAGGTTTCTTTTTCAAATTATTAGCGTTATAAATAGAAAAATGGTGGAGTTTCAATAAAAAT
GATAATTTACAAAGTGTATTTTGATTACATGTACTCAAAAAGGTTGAAATTTTTCATACCAGTTTTCCGG
AAATCCATCTGATATCATTATCGTATTTTTCTTTTTAAAAATGTTTTCAAAAAAAAACAAAATATAGCTG
GTTATTTGGCACCCTCTAATTACCATTTTCCTGTCACACCACACTCTTTTCCTTCTTCCACTTCTTTCCG
TTTTCAGCCGCTTCCAACCAAACCGATATGAAAGCCGAGCAACAACGATCGATTCCACCCGGCTCGGCGA
CCTTCCCGTCGCAGGTGAGACTCAGAAAACTAGAGAAACCGCTCAACTAACTCTTGATATCCGATTTCAT
TCTTTTCTCTTTTCTTTTTGTTGAACTTTTCCATATTTCCAGATGCCACGGCCACCACCAAGCACCGAAC
AAGGAATCACAACGGAATCGGAGCTTGCGAAGAAAGCTCAAATCACTCCGAACGACGTTTTAGCACTTCC
GGGAATCACTCAAGGTATCTTGCTCCCTTTGGATTTCAGTTTAAAACATAAATTTAGGATTCTTATGCTC
CCCATCTGCGAACATCTATAACATCGAGTTCACCAAGTTCCAAATCCGTGATCTGGACACTGAGCAAGTG
CTTTTCGAGATCGCCAAACCGGAGAACGATCAGGAGAATGATGAGTCGCCACAGGAGTCGGCAAGATACG
TGCGTTATAGATTTGCTCCAAACTTTTTGAAACTCAAAACGGTCGGAGCAACTGTGGAATTCAAAGTAGG
AGACATCCCAATCCATCATTTCCGAATGATCGAACGTCACTTCTTCAAAGATCGCCTTCTGAAGTGTTTT
GACTTTGAATTCGGATTCTGTATTCCGAATTCACGAAACAACTGTGAACATATCTATGAGTTCCCTCAAC
TCTCTCAACAACTCAGTGAGTCATTATTCTAAAAAGTACAATTCAAAAGACTAATCTCTTTTTCAGTGGA
CGACATGATCAACAATCCAAACGAGACTCGTTCTGACAGCTTCTATTTCGTCGATAACAAACTCGTCATG
CACAACAAAGCCGACTACTCATATGATGCATAAATATTTAATACAAAAATGTTCTGGATAATTATTCTGT
CGAATAGAAAAAAAACTCCAAATGTGATTAAATTCCAATAATTCCTGTCTAGTTTGTTCCTTCCCCTTCC
CCTTCTCATGTTCAATGCATTCCTAAGCTTTTCAGTTCCCCCCTTGTTTCTATATTTTTTCGCTGTCCTG
TCACACTCGCTAAAAACACTAATCACACGGAAATCTGTTTTCAATAAAAACTCCAACTTTAACTCATTTT
CAATTTCAACTGAAAGATTTTTTCATTAGAGAATGTCTAGAACTAGGCCCGGGCTACGTAATACGACTCA
CTTAAGGTGCCGCTCTAGAACTAGTGGATCCAAATAAAACGAAAGGCTCAGTCGAAAGACTGGGCCTTTC
GTTTTATCTGTTGTTTGTCGCATTATACGAGACGTCCAGGTTGGGATACCTGAAACAAAACCCATCGTAC
GGCCAAGGAAGTCTCCAATAACTGTGATCCACCACAAGCGCCAGGGTTTTCCCAGTCACGACGTTGTAAA
ACGACGGCCAGTCATGCATAATCCGCACGCATCTGGAATAAGGAAGTGCCATTCCGCCTGACCTTTCTGC
ATTGTTCTAAAAACTCACAGGTTATCTCAAAAAGATAAATTTCAAAGTGAGATTTTTTTAAAAAAATTCC
GGACTGTTTTTTGATTTTGATGTTTTTAATGAATTTTTAAAATTCTTTATTAGTGCCTGAAATTAACAAT
AATTTTAAAGTTTGTCACACTGCGAATAAATTAATCTCACATTTCGTATGTTTAGAAAGATGCATGAAAC
TCCGTCGTTCTTATGAAGTTAATTAAGACATGGCTAATTGAAAGCCCACATGGTCATGAAAAAGTAAAAC
TTACAACTTTTTACTGAATATTAACCAGTCTCTATAAATATCCCAGCTTAGCCGGAATAGGGTCACGAAA
ACATGAAAATAAAGCTTGAACCTATTGTTATGATTTTCAATGCCACCTTTTGCAGTTTAATATACACTAT
TACTACTTCTCAGTTCAAGTTCACTTCTGAGACGGAACCTTTATTTTCTAACTTTCTTTAATCTTACTTT
TTATGAGCCGAATGTTCTATTTTGTAAAATGATCAGATACAAGCCCAAAGCTAATTTTGCCAATAAGTGT
TAGTAGATCAATTGAATTACAATATAATGACCTGGGCGGAATAGATTTTTGCACTGATTTTTTTCCAAGC
TTACTCTATGAATATTCATAGATCATCTTCAAAGGTAGCGTGTGTTGTAGTTGTGTTTTGGCGGGTTCGT
GTTATTTGACTCAGCTCAAGTAGATGTTGTAGTCTTCCCTCAATCAACGCGTGGGCTTGACCCTCTTTAA
ATTGAGTGGAAACCAGCCAATCTATTTGAAATCTACCCCCGAAATGAGATTCGACGATGACACGACGTGT
GTGTTACGTGCGCTGAGAATTTAGGAAAAAAAAGATAATCTTCTTTTCGTTAGCTGCGCCACAACCTGTG
CAGATAAACTCCGCACAATTGAAGTTCTTACTGGTCCCACCCGATTTATTCAATTGTATTGTGTCTTTTT
TTCTTATTTCTCTACAACTCTAACTTTCTTCAACTATTCTCTACATCAGTGCTTTTTTCCACCATGAAAA
AAGAAATGACGTCGTTGTTTCTTAGGAGGGGCGGAGCCTCAACTCAATGGTCCGTTCGAATAGATCCCAC
CCCTCATATAAATAGGACTGAAACCAAAGAAGTTTTTAAATTTTCAGCTTACCGTGTTTCTCAATTTTCA
AAATAGTCTTTTTTGTGTCTGAACGGGCTGATCAATTATGTTTTTTTTTGAATGAAAAATCTTCCTCCCA
AGCCTTAAAATTCCTTCCAAAGATCGAAAGTTATGTCTATTCAAGTTACTTCTTCTTAGATCAAATATTA
AACAAAAAAATACGCCATCATTCTCTCACATTTAGTAATTCAAAATTTCGATTTGTTTTCGAACTTTTGA
ATTTCCCGCCTAGGAAGTGACATGAGTGAAATCTCATTAGATAAATGTGCCACTCACCGATGACACTATT
TTCAAATAAGGGGGGGGGGTGTTTCGAATACCTTGTACACGCGTTTCCGCAAAACCACACACCCCGAGTT
CCTCAGCTTCTTCCCCTCGACCCATGAGCCACGTCAAGATGTCAGCGTGTCACTTTTCATTGCTTCACCT
TCTACGGTAACGAGAAAAGGCGGGGAATCCAGGATCTGGTGTGACTTCTTCCTTCTTCGTATCTTCCTAA
AAATGTTCGTTTACTTTTTAGCGAGTGTCATTTGATGGGATGTCGTTCTTGAGGAAAGAGGCTAGAAGCT
TAATACTCTCATATTTCATATTATTGGCATCAAGACGTTTATTATTTAACTACAATAACGATTGCTTTAA
CAACTAAAAATAATAATTTCAGGGTTAGACAAAAATAACTTCGTATAAAGTATCCTATACGAAGTTATAT
GTCCGAACTCATCAAGGAGAACATGCACATGAAGCTCTACATGGAGGGAACCGTAGACAACCACCACTTC
AAGTGCACCTCCGAGGGAGAGGGAAAGCCATACGAGGGAACCCAAACCATGCGTATCAAGGTCGTCGAGG
GAGGACCACTCCCATTCGCCTTCGACATCCTCGCCACCTCCTTCCTCTACGGGTCCAAGGTAAGTTTAAA
CATATATATACTAACTAACCCTGATTATTTAAATTTTCAGACCTTCATCAACCACACCCAAGGAATCCCA
GACTTCTTCAAGCAATCCTTCCCAGAGGGATTCACCTGGGAGCGTGTCACCACCTACGAGGACGGAGGAG
TCCTCACCGCCACCCAAGACACCTCCCTCCAAGACGGATGCCTCATCTACAACGTCAAGATCCGTGGAGT
CAACTTCACCTCCAACGGACCAGTCATGCAAAAGAAGACCCTCGGATGGGAGACCTTCACCGAGACCCTC
TACCCAGCCGACGGAGGACTAGAGGGACGTAACGACATGGCCCTCAAGCTCGTCGGAGGCTCCCACCTCA
TCGCCAACGCCAAGGTAAGTTTAAACAGTTCGGTACTAACTAACCATACATATTTAAATTTTCAGACCAC
CTACCGTTCCAAGAAGCCAGCCAAGAACCTCAAGATGCCAGGAGTCTACTACGTTGACTACCGTCTAGAG
CGTATCAAGGAGGCCAACAACGAGACCTACGTCGAGCAACACGAGGTCGCCGTCGCCCGTTACTGCGACC
TCCCATCCAAGCTCGGACACAAGCTCAACTAAGATAAATGCAAAATCCTTTCAAGCATTCCCTTCTTCTC
TATCACTCTTCTTTCTTTTTGTCAAAAAATTCTCTCGCTAATTTATTTGCTTTTTTAATGTTATTATTTT
ATGACTTTTTATAGTCACTGAAAAGTTTGCATCTGAGTGAAGTGAATGCTATCAAAATGTGATTCTGTCT
GATGTACTTTCACAATCTCTCTTCAATTCCATTTTGAAGTGCTTTAAACCCGAAAGGTTGAGAAAAATGC
GAGCGCTCAAATATTTGTATTGTGTTCGTTGAGTGACCCAACAAAAAGAGGAAACTTTATTGTGCCGCCA
AGAAAAAAGTCTCAGCCGGCATAACTTCGTATAAAGTATCCTATACGAAGTTATATGAGCAGCATCACCT
GTGATCCCGCCATCTACGGCGAATGGAGCAGGGAGAACCAGTTCTGCGTGGAGAAGAGCCTGATCACCCT
GGACGGCATCAAGTACGTCCAGCTGGTGATGGCCGTCGTGAGCGCCTGTCAGGTGTTCTTCATGGTGACC
AGAGCCCCCAAGGTGCCCTGGGAAGCCATCTACCTGCCCACCACCGAGATGATCACCTATTCCCTGGCCT
TCACCGGAAACGGCTACATCAGAGTGGCCAATGGCAAGTACCTGCCCTGGGCCAGAATGGCCAGCTGGCT
GTGCACCTGCCCTATCATGCTGGGCCTGGTGAGCAATATGGCCCTCGTGAAGTACAAGAGCATCCCCCTC
AACCCTATGATGATCGCCGCCTCCAGCATCTGCACCGTGTTCGGCATCACCGCCTCCGTGGTGCTAGACC
CGCTGCACGTGTGGCTGTACTGTTTCATCAGCAGCATCTTCTTCATCTTCGAGATGGTGGTGGCCTTCGC
CATTTTCGCCATTACCATCCACGATTTCCAGACCATCGGCTCCCCCATGTCCCTGAAGGTGGTGGAGAGG
CTGAAGCTGATGAGGATCGTGTTCTACGTGAGCTGGATGGCCTACCCTATCCTGTGGAGCTTCTCCAGCA
CCGGCGCCTGCATCATGAGCGAGAACACCAGCAGCGTGCTGTACCTGCTGGGCGACGCTCTGTGCAAGAA
CACCTACGGCATCCTGCTGTGGGCTACAACCTGGGGCCTGCTGAACGGCAAGTGGGACAGGGATTACGTG
AAGGGCAGGAACGTGGACGGCACCCTGATGCCTGAGTACGAGCAGGACCTGGAGAAGGGCAACACCGAGA
GGTACGAGGACGCCAGAGCCGGCGAGACCTAAGCTGTCTCATCCTACTTTCACCTAGTTAACTGCTTGTC
TTAAAATCTATGCTTCTCTTTAGTATCTAAAATTTTCCTAGAAGCTTACAAGTATATAAATGGTCTCTTC
TCAATAAAGGTTGTATATTTATTCATCTTATTGAATCTGCCATTTCCTCGTTTTTGCGAGTTTATATACC
TTCCAATTTTCTTTCTATTGTATTTTCAACTTCTAATTTTAATTCAGGGAAACTGCTGTACCGGTAGAAA
AAATGGTCGACTCATCACGTAGAAAATGGAACAAAGCTGGTCACGCTGTCCGTGCCATCGGACGTCTCTC
CTCTCCAGTCGTCTCCGAGCGTATGTACCCAGAGGACGGAGCCCTCAAGTCCGAGATCAAGAAGGGACTC
CGTCTCAAGGACGGAGGACACTACGCCGCCGAGGTCAAGACCACCTACAAGGCCAAGAAGCCAGTCCAAC
TCCCAGGAGCCTACATCGTCGACATCAAGCTCGACATCGTCTCCCACAACGAGGACTACACCATCGTCGA
GCAATGCGAGCGTGCCGAGGGACGTCACTCCACCGGAGGAATGGACGAGCTCTACAAGGGAGGAACCGGA
GGTTCCCTCGTCTCCAAGGGAGAGGAGGACAACATGGCCATCATCAAGGAGTTCATGCGTTTCAAGGTCC
ACATGGAGGGTTCCGTCAACGGACACGAGTTCGAGATCGAGGGAGAGGGAGAGGGACGTCCATACGAGGC
CTTCCAAACCGCCAAGCTCAAGGTCACCAAGGGAGGACCACTCCCATTCGCCTGGGACATCCTCTCCCCA
CAATTCATGTACGGCTCCAAGGCCTACATCAAGCACCCAGCCGACATCCCAGACTACTTCAAGCTCTCCT
TCCCAGAGGGATTCCGTTGGGAGCGTGTCATGAACTTCGAGGACGGAGGAATCATCCACGTCAACCAAGA
CTCCTCCCTCCAAGACGGAGTCTTCATCTACAAGGTCAAGCTCCGTGGAACCAACTTCCCACCAGACGGA
CCAGTCATGCAAAAGAAGACCATGGGATGGGAGGCCACCCGTGACGACCTCACCGAGGAGCAAATCGCCG
AGTTCAAGGAGGCCTTCTCCCTCTTCGACAAGGACGGAGACGGAACCATCACCACCAAGGTAAGTTTAAA
CATGATTTTACTAACTAACTAATCTGATTTAAATTTTCAGGAGCTCGGAACCGTCTTCCGTTCCCTCGGA
CAAAACCCAACCGAGGCCGAGCTCCAAGACATGATCAACGAGGTCGACGCCGACGGAGACGGAACCTTCG
ACTTCCCAGAGTTCCTCACCATGATGGCCCGTAAGATGAACGACACCGACTCCGAGGAGGAGATCCGTGA
GGCCTTCCGTGTCTTCGACAAGGACGGAAACGGATACATCGGAGCCGCCGAGCTCCGTCACGTCATGACC
GACCTCGGAGAGAAGCTCACCGACGAGGAGGTCGACGAGATGATCCGTGTCGCCGACATCGACGGAGACG
GACAAGTCAACTACGAGGAGTTCGTCCAAATGATGACCGCCAAGTAAGGTACCGAATTCGCTAGCCGGCC
ATACAAGTAATCCGGATGATCGACGCCAACGTCGTTGAATTTTCAAATTTTAAATACTGAATATTTGTTT
TTTTTCCTATTATTTATTTATTCTCTTTGTGTTTTTTTTCTTGCTTTCTAAAAAATTAATTCAATCCAAA
TCTAAACATTTTTTTTTCTCTTTCCGTCTCCCAATTCGTATTCCGCTCCTCTCATCTGAACACAATGTGC
AAGTTTATTTATCTTCTCGCTTTCATTTCATTAGGACGTGGGGGGAATTGGTGGAAGGGGGAAACACACA
AAAGGATGATGGAAATGAAATAAGGACACACAATATGCAACAACATTCAATTCAGAAATATGGAGGAAGG
TTTAAAAGAAAACATAAAAATATATAGAGGAGGAAGGAAAACTAGTAAAAAATAAGCAAAGAAATTAGGC
GAACGATGAGAATTGTCCTCGCTTGGGCCCTCTGACTTCTCCCGGGCAAAGGCTAGGTGGAGGCTCAGTG
ATGATAAGTCTGCGATGGTGGATGCATGTGTCATGGTCATAGCTGTTTCCTGTGTGAAATTGTTATCCGC
TCAGAGGGCACAATCCTATTCCGCGCTATCCGACAATCTCCAAGACATTAGGTGGAGTTCAGTTCGGCGT
ATGGCATATGTCGCTGGAAAGAACATGTGAGCAAAAGGCCAGCAAAAGGCCAGGACTAGTGAGTCGTATT
ATAAGTGCAAGTAAGATCAGTGTTTGTTTCGATATCAGTCTGTTTCGTAACGGTCTTCTGTATAACTACA
AAAAAGAATAAAAAACCGTATCACAACTGAGAAAAAAGACAAAACTTATTGAACAGTGTTCCTTTCAAAA
AATTATTTTGTAAAAAATCGAGTTTTTCTCCAAAATAACGCACGCAATCAAAAACAAGAAAACTAACGTG
TTCTCCTGGGCGTGGAACTCCTTATCAAGATTACCATTATTGTCTGTCAGAATTGATATTTCAATTATTT
CATATCTAGACAAACCCGGGTGTCTTGCATTTATTAGTACTGTGAGTTTACATACAAACGAGGCTTACTC
AGATAACATAGAGTCACCTCTAATTAGCAAAAACCCATTTCTAATTAGCTATTTCGACCAGTTCTAAAGT
CACCGTAATTAGAAATGGTTTTTGTAGCTTTTCTAATTAGAAATGACCCCGAGATAAGTGAAATATGGCA
TTTTCTGGGTTTTCTAGTAAGAAATGATCCCGCACGTAGTGATTCCGCGTTACAAGCCAAATTCAAATTA
AAAAAGTATATTACACAATTCAAGTTACATTATTTTCAGGAAACAATGGCGAAGAGCAAAGCAGAGATTC
AAAAGGAGGAAAGAGACAACAGATATGAACGAAGACTTCTTGAAAAGAGAAAGAGACATGAGGTGAGTAA
CCATGATAATAAATAATCAAGTAAGGGCTATAGATTTATAAATTCTGGAGTTAACAGTTTCGAAAAAAAG
TAGTTTTCATATGTGCGAAGGAATATCAAAAATAGGGGAATAGCCTAAACGAGTGAGAAAATTAAATGTT
TGTTATTTTTTCAAAAATGTCTGCAGGGCCGTTATCCTTTCAAATGCACTCTATCAAACATAGATCATAT
CCATCATATCTTATCCAGAATTTATATCATATCCAAGATTGAGAGCGTTTCAAGGAAAATCTCAAACAAC
CATACAATTTTGTAGATCGACAACAAGGCCTCCACTTCTTCATCGATGGCCTCTGCAGCACCTGCACCAC
CAAGTTTGTATTTTTCATATTAATATAAAGTGAGCCACGCATAGTCGTTTTTAGGATTTTTGCCAGATCG
ATGTCGCGCAAACAGACTGTTTTTTTTTCTTTGAAAGCCGTGCGTGACATGGGCCACGGATTGTAACGCC
GCGCTGGATGGATAAAAATTTATTCAGTTTTTTAGCCTTTACAAAATATGGTTCGACTACTTTCTTTATT
TTTACATTTTTATAGGTGCTCATTGAGCTGAGATATTTTGGGTATAATCGGAAAATCGCTGATTTTGGTC
ATTTTTCTGCACTAAAGATTACACAAAAAGTTCAGTATTTAGATTCATTGTTGAAAATTGGGGATGATCT
ACAGATACATATCGCCGTGTTCAAAAACACACGTGCTGTGACGTCGTGACTGGGGAAAACCCTGGCGTTA
CCCAACTTAATCGCCTTGCAGCACATCCCCCTTTCGCCAGCTGGCGTAATAGCGAAGAGGCCCGCACCGA
TCGCCCTTCCCAACAGTTGCGCAGCCTGAATGGCGAATGGCGCCTGATGCGGTATTTTCTCCTTACGCAT
CTGTGCGGTATTTCACACCGCATATGGTGCACTCTCAGTGCAATCTGCTCTGATGCCGCATAGTTAAGCC
AGCCCCGACACCCGCCAACACCCGCTGACGCGCCCTGACGGGCTTGTCTGCTCCCGGCATCCGCTTACAG
ACAAGCTGTGACCGTCTCCGGGAGCTGCATGTGTCAGAGGTTTTCACCGTCATCACCGAAACGCGCGAGA
CGAAAGGGCCTCGTGATACGCCTATTTTTATAGGTTAATGTCATGATAATAATGGTTTCTTAGACGTCAG
GTGGCACTTTTCGGGGAAATGTGCGCGGAACCCCTATTTGTTTATTTTTCTAAATACATTCAAATATGTA
TCCGCTCATGAGACAATAACCCTGATAAATGCTTCAATAATATTGAAAAAGGAAGAGTATGAGTATTCAA
CATTTCCGTGTCGCCCTTATTCCCTTTTTTGCGGCATTTTGCCTTCCTGTTTTTGCTCACCCAGAAACGC
TGGTGAAAGTAAAAGATGCTGAAGATCAGTTGGGTGCACGAGTGGGTTACATCGAACTGGATCTCAACAG
CGGTAAGATCCTTGAGAGTTTTCGCCCCGAAGAACGTTTTCCAATGATGAGCACTTTTAAAGTTCTGCTA
TGTGGCGCGGTATTATCCCGTATTGACGCCGGGCAAGAGCAACTCGGTCGCCGCATACACTATTCTCAGA
ATGACTTGGTTGAGTACTCACCAGTCACAGAAAAGCATCTTACGGATGGCATGACAGTAAGAGAATTATG
CAGTGCTGCCATAACCATGAGTGATAACACTGCGGCCAACTTACTTCTGACAACGATCGGAGGACCGAAG
GAGCTAACCGCTTTTTTGCACAACATGGGGGATCATGTAACTCGCCTTGATCGTTGGGAACCGGAGCTGA
ATGAAGCCATACCAAACGACGAGCGTGACACCACGATGCCTGTAGCAATGGCAACAACGTTGCGCAAACT
ATTAACTGGCGAACTACTTACTCTAGCTTCCCGGCAACAATTAATAGACTGGATGGAGGCGGATAAAGTT
GCAGGACCACTTCTGCGCTCGGCCCTTCCGGCTGGCTGGTTTATTGCTGATAAATCTGGAGCCGGTGAGC
GTGGGTCTCGCGGTATCATTGCAGCACTGGGGTCAGATGGTAAGCCCTCCCGTATCGTAGTTATCTACAC
GACGGGGAGTCAGGCAACTATGGATGAACGAAATAGACAGATCGCTGAGATAGGTGCCTCACTGATTAAG
CATTGGTAACTGTCAGACCAAGTTTACTCATATATACTTTAGATTGATTTAAAACTTCATTTTTAATTTA
AAAGGATCTAGGTGAAGATCCTTTTTGATAATCTCATGACCAAAATCCCTTAACGTGAGTTTTCGTTCCA
CTGAGCGTCAGACCCCGTAGAAAAGATCAAAGGATCTTCTTGAGATCCTTTTTTTCTGCGCGTAATCTGC
TGCTTGCAAACAAAAAAACCACCGCTACCAGCGGTGGTTTGTTTGCCGGATCAAGAGCTACCAACTCTTT
TTCCGAAGGTAACTGGCTTCAGCAGAGCGCAGATACCAAATACTGTTCTTCTAGTGTAGCCGTAGTTAGG
CCACCACTTCAAGAACTCTGTAGCACCGCCTACATACCTCGCTCTGCTAATCCTGTTACCAGTGGCTGCT
GCCAGTGGCGATAAGTCGTGTCTTACCGGGTTGGACTCAAGACGATAGTTACCGGATAAGGCGCAGCGGT
CGGGCTGAACGGGGGGTTCGTGCACACAGCCCAGCTTGGAGCGAACGACCTACACCGAACTGAGATACCT
ACAGCGTGAGCTATGAGAAAGCGCCACGCTTCCCGAAGGGAGAAAGGCGGACAGGTATCCGGTAAGCGGC
AGGGTCGGAACAGGAGAGCGCACGAGGGAGCTTCCAGGGGGAAACGCCTGGTATCTTTATAGTCCTGTCG
GGTTTCGCCACCTCTGACTTGAGCGTCGATTTTTGTGATGCTCGTCAGGGGGGCGGAGCCTATGGAAAAA
CGCCAGCAACGCGGCCTTTTTACGGTTCCTGGTCTTTTGCTGGCCTTTTGCTCACATGTTCTTTCC
Features (pLannotate 1.2.2; 20 found; start..end, strand, type, name):
      5..54      +  rep_origin     RSF ori (fragment): Plasmids containing the RSF 1030 origin of replication can be propagated in E. coli cells that contain additional plasmids with compatible origins.
   1191..1406    -  CDS            GSLG1_CAEEL (fragment): Experimental evidence at protein level: Swiss-Prot protein existence level 1. From Caenorhabditis elegans.
   2280..2297    -  misc_feature   P element 5' end (fragment): No description available
   2408..3250    +  CDS            unc-119: UN119_CAEEL - Experimental evidence at protein level: Swiss-Prot protein existence level 1. Myristoyl-binding protein that acts as a cargo adapter: specifically binds the myristoyl moiety of a subset of N-terminally myristoylated proteins and is required for their localization. Plays a key role in ciliary membrane localization of proteins. Required for the establishment or function of the nervous system. From Caenorhabditis elegans.
   3579..3601    +  misc_feature   MCS (fragment): pBluescript multiple cloning site
   3601..3647    +  terminator     rrnB T1 terminator: transcription terminator T1 from the E. coli rrnB gene
   3749..3792    -  CDS            lacZα (fragment): LacZα fragment of β-galactosidase; lacZ fragment
   5705..5738    -  protein_bind   lox2272: Cre-mediated recombination occurs in the 8-bp core sequence (GGATACTT). lox2272 sites are compatible with each other, but incompatible with loxP or loxN sites (Lee and Saito, 1988). Cre recombinase
   5745..6539    +  CDS            mTagBFP2: mTagBFP2 is a basic (constitutively fluorescent) blue fluorescent protein published in 2011, derived from Entacmaea quadricolor. It is reported to be a very rapidly-maturing monomer with very low acid sensitivity.
   6548..6871    +  terminator     tbb-2 terminator: tbb-2; transcription terminator for the C. elegans tubulin beta-2 gene
   6881..6914    -  protein_bind   lox2272: Cre-mediated recombination occurs in the 8-bp core sequence (GGATACTT). lox2272 sites are compatible with each other, but incompatible with loxP or loxN sites (Lee and Saito, 1988). Cre recombinase
   8137..8388    +  CDS            mApple (fragment): mApple is a basic (constitutively fluorescent) red fluorescent protein published in 2008, derived from Discosoma sp.. It is reported to be a rapidly-maturing monomer with high acid sensitivity.
   8407..8952    +  CDS            mOrange (fragment): mOrange is a basic (constitutively fluorescent) orange fluorescent protein published in 2004, derived from Discosoma sp.. It has high acid sensitivity.
   8890..9354    +  CDS            CALMB_ARBPU: Experimental evidence at transcript level: Swiss-Prot protein existence level 2. Calmodulin mediates the control of a large number of enzymes, ion channels and other proteins by Ca(2+). Among the enzymes to be stimulated by the calmodulin-Ca(2+) complex are a number of protein kinases and phosphatases. From Arbacia punctulata (Punctuate sea urchin).
  11521..11657   +  CDS            lacZα (fragment): LacZα fragment of β-galactosidase; lacZ fragment
  11663..11762   -  misc_feature   bom (fragment): basis of mobility region from pBR322
  11864..11899   -  CDS            rop (fragment): Rop protein, which maintains plasmids at low copy number; rop
  11994..12098   +  promoter       AmpR promoter: bla
  12099..12959   +  CDS            AmpR: β-lactamase; bla; confers resistance to ampicillin, carbenicillin, and related antibiotics
  13130..13718   +  rep_origin     ori: high-copy-number ColE1/pMB1/pBR322/pUC origin of replication
