[The description below was written by a language model from this plasmid's Addgene catalogue record and pLannotate feature annotations shown in this document.]
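Description:
pNMSB96 is a C. elegans expression and transgenesis plasmid built on the pCFJ150 backbone, a MosSCI targeting vector used for single-copy insertion at the ttTi5605 Mos1 site. In E. coli it is maintained through a high-copy ColE1/pUC-type origin and selected with ampicillin via the bla gene. The feature table also identifies an unc-119 coding sequence, which in MosSCI vectors serves as the rescue marker for identifying transgenic worms in an unc-119 mutant background. A C. elegans genomic fragment annotated nearby is likely part of the homology flanking the insertion site, although the record does not label the homology arms explicitly. The catalogue lists a total size of 13,699 bp, while the sequenced record is 13,786 nt.

The roughly 6 kb insert, assembled by Gibson cloning, is a Cre-dependent switch cassette driven by the flp-18 promoter. Immediately downstream sits a floxed stop module in which two lox2272 sites in the same orientation flank mTagBFP2 and the tbb-2 3'UTR. Without Cre, flp-18-expressing cells therefore make blue fluorescent protein and transcription ends at that 3'UTR. Cre excises the module and places the promoter upstream of a bicistronic unit, ACR1::SL2::jRGECO1a, terminated by the let-858 3'UTR. ACR1 is an anion channelrhodopsin used for light-driven neuronal inhibition. The SL2 trans-splicing element allows separate translation of jRGECO1a, a red genetically encoded calcium indicator, here worm codon-optimized with one intron. The annotation tool detects it as mApple, mOrange and calmodulin fragments. ACR1 itself, the flp-18 promoter, SL2 and the let-858 3'UTR are not annotated in the table. The design supports intersectional, cell-restricted optogenetic silencing with simultaneous calcium imaging, in the context of neural circuit engineering work.
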