Addgene plasmid #199316: pNMSB96
Purpose: MosSCI insertion of flp-18p::lox2272::mTagBFP2::tbb-2 3'UTR::lox2272::ACR1::SL2::jRGECO1a::let-858 3'UTR at ttTi5605
Depositing lab: Michael Krieg. Depositing organization: Institute of Photonic Sciences (ICFO). Publication: Neural engineering with photons as synaptic transmitters. Porta-de-la-Riva M, Gonzalez AC, Sanfeliu-Cerdan N, Karimi S, Malaiwong N, Pidde A, Morales-Curiel LF, Fernandez P, Gonzalez-Bolivar S, Hurth C, Krieg M. Nat Methods. 2023 Apr 6. doi: 10.1038/s41592-023-01836-9. PubMed 37024651.
Backbone
  Vector backbone: pCFJ150
  Backbone size w/o insert (bp): 9131
  Total vector size (bp): 13699
  Vector type: Worm Expression
Growth in bacteria
  Bacterial resistance: Ampicillin, 100 μg/mL
  Growth temperature: 37°C
  Growth strain: DH5alpha
  Copy number: Unknown
Gene/Insert
  Gene/Insert name: flp-18p::lox2272::mTagBFP2::tbb-2 3'UTR::lox2272::ACR1::SL2::jRGECO1a::let-858 3'UTR
  Species: C. elegans (nematode)
  Insert size (bp): 5982
  Mutation: mTagBFP2 from pJJR81, C. elegans codon optimized jRGECO1a with 1 intron
  GenBank ID: ACR1: KP171708
  Promoter: flp-18
  Cloning method: Gibson Cloning
  Sequencing primers: 5′ M13fwd; 3′ M13rev
Terms and licenses: Academic/Nonprofit Terms; Industry Terms: Not Available to Industry
How to cite: pNMSB96 was a gift from Michael Krieg (Addgene plasmid # 199316 ; http://n2t.net/addgene:199316 ; RRID:Addgene_199316)
